Addgene plasmid #180412: W118-1_hTGM2_C277S-Flag
Purpose: lentiviral transduction of human TGM2 transcript variant 2 with a point mutation (C277S) that inactivate the enzyme and also with a C-terminal Flag tag
Depositing lab: Huda Zoghbi. Depositing organization: Baylor College of Medicine. Publication: Cross-species genetic screens identify transglutaminase 5 as a regulator of polyglutamine-expanded ataxin-1. Lee WS, Al-Ramahi I, Jeong HH, Jang Y, Lin T, Adamski CJ, Lavery LA, Rath S, Richman R, Bondar VV, Alcala E, Revelli JP, Orr HT, Liu Z, Botas J, Zoghbi HY. J Clin Invest. 2022 May 2;132(9). pii: 156616. doi: 10.1172/JCI156616. PubMed 35499073.
Backbone
  Vector backbone: W118-1
  Backbone size w/o insert (bp): 8015
  Vector type: Mammalian Expression, Lentiviral
  Selectable markers: Puromycin
Growth in bacteria
  Bacterial resistance: Ampicillin, 100 μg/mL
  Growth temperature: 37°C
  Growth strain: NEB Stable
  Copy number: Low Copy
Gene/Insert
  Gene/Insert name: TGM2_C277S
  Species: H. sapiens (human)
  Insert size (bp): 1677
  Mutation: C277S
  Entrez Gene: TGM2 (a.k.a. G(h), TG(C), TGC, hTG2, tTG)
  Promoter: CMV
  Tag / fusion protein: Flag (C terminal on insert)
  Cloning method: Gateway Cloning
  Sequencing primers: 5′ CMV forward; 3′ CATAGCGTAAAAGGAGCAACA
Terms and licenses: Academic/Nonprofit Terms; Industry Terms: Not Available to Industry
How to cite: W118-1_hTGM2_C277S-Flag was a gift from Huda Zoghbi (Addgene plasmid # 180412 ; http://n2t.net/addgene:180412 ; RRID:Addgene_180412)
