[The description below was written by a language model from this plasmid's Addgene catalogue record and pLannotate feature annotations shown in this document.]
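Description:
W118-1_hTGM2_C277S-Flag is a lentiviral mammalian expression plasmid built on the W118-1 backbone, designed to deliver a catalytically inactive form of human transglutaminase 2 into cells by viral transduction. It is propagated in E. coli under ampicillin selection (AmpR/β-lactamase) from a ColE1/pUC-type origin, although the catalogue lists it as low copy and a recombination-tolerant strain is used, as is common for LTR-containing plasmids. An f1 origin, SV40 origin and remnants of a lac/lacZα cloning region with T3 and T7 promoters are also present in the backbone.

The viral portion has a third-generation layout. An RSV promoter drives a truncated HIV-1 5' LTR, followed by the Ψ packaging signal with a partial gag sequence, the Rev response element for Rev-dependent nuclear export of the genomic RNA, and the cPPT/CTS element that aids nuclear import. A second truncated LTR and an SV40 polyadenylation signal close the transfer cassette.

Within it, the CMV enhancer/promoter drives the insert, which sits between attB1 and attB2 sites left by Gateway recombination. The insert is human TGM2 transcript variant 2 (annotated as matching isoform 2) carrying the C277S substitution, which the record describes as inactivating the enzyme, with a C-terminal Flag tag for detection; the tag itself is not separately annotated in the feature table. A WPRE downstream enhances transcript expression. A separate mouse PGK promoter drives puromycin N-acetyltransferase, allowing selection of transduced cells.

The construct suits stable expression of an enzyme-dead TGM2, for example as a control alongside active transglutaminase in mammalian cells.
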