Features (pLannotate 1.2.2; 30 found; start..end, strand, type, name):
    305..397     +  CDS            lacI (fragment): lac repressor; lacI; The lac repressor binds to the lac operator to inhibit transcription in E. coli. This inhibition can be relieved by adding lactose or isopropyl-β-D-thiogalactopyranoside (IPTG).
    410..431     +  protein_bind   CAP binding site: CAP binding activates transcription in the presence of cAMP. E. coli catabolite activator protein
    446..476     +  promoter       lac promoter: promoter for the E. coli lac operon
    484..500     +  protein_bind   lac operator: The lac repressor binds to the lac operator to inhibit transcription in E. coli. This inhibition can be relieved by adding lactose or isopropyl-β-D-thiogalactopyranoside (IPTG). lac repressor encoded by lacI
    545..563     +  promoter       T3 promoter: promoter for bacteriophage T3 RNA polymerase
    591..817     +  promoter       RSV promoter: Rous sarcoma virus enhancer/promoter
    818..998     +  LTR            5' LTR (truncated): truncated 5' long terminal repeat (LTR) from HIV-1
   1045..1170    +  misc_feature   HIV-1 Ψ: packaging signal of human immunodeficiency virus type 1
   1154..1517    +  CDS            HIV-1 gag (fragment): gag protein from human immunodeficiency virus 1; gag
   1663..1896    +  misc_feature   RRE: The Rev response element (RRE) of HIV-1 allows for Rev-dependent mRNA export from the nucleus to the cytoplasm.
   2273..2373    +  CDS            Rev (fragment): human immunodeficiency virus 1 (HIV-1) Rev protein; rev; enhances nuclear export of unspliced and incompletely spliced viral mRNAs
   2392..2508    +  misc_feature   cPPT/CTS: central polypurine tract and central termination sequence of HIV-1
   2531..2834    +  enhancer       CMV enhancer: human cytomegalovirus immediate early enhancer
   2835..3038    +  promoter       CMV promoter: human cytomegalovirus (CMV) immediate early promoter
   3143..3167    +  protein_bind   attB1: mutant version of attB; recombination site for the Gateway® BP reaction BP Clonase™
   3173..4801    +  CDS            TGM2 (fragment): TGM2_HUMAN - Experimental evidence at protein level: Swiss-Prot protein existence level 1. [Isoform 2]: Has cytotoxic activity: is able to induce apoptosis independently of its acyltransferase activity. From Homo sapiens (Human).
   4851..4875    -  protein_bind   attB2: mutant version of attB; recombination site for the Gateway® BP reaction BP Clonase™
   4906..5494    +  misc_feature   WPRE: woodchuck hepatitis virus posttranscriptional regulatory element
   5508..6007    +  promoter       PGK promoter: mouse phosphoglycerate kinase 1 promoter
   6028..6627    +  CDS            PuroR: puromycin N-acetyltransferase; pac from Streptomyces alboniger; confers resistance to puromycin
   6695..6832    +  CDS            nef (fragment): NEF_HV1LA - Experimental evidence at protein level: Swiss-Prot protein existence level 1. Extracellular Nef protein targets CD4(+) T-lymphocytes for apoptosis by interacting with CXCR4 surface receptors. From Human immunodeficiency virus type 1 group M subtype B (isolate Lai) (HIV-1).
   6818..6998    +  LTR            5' LTR (truncated): truncated 5' long terminal repeat (LTR) from HIV-1
   7070..7191    +  polyA_signal   SV40 poly(A) signal: SV40 polyadenylation signal
   7231..7366    +  rep_origin     SV40 ori: SV40 origin of replication
   7387..7405    -  promoter       T7 promoter: promoter for bacteriophage T7 RNA polymerase
   7413..7568    +  CDS            lacZα (fragment): LacZα fragment of β-galactosidase; lacZ fragment
   7573..8001    +  rep_origin     f1 ori (sequence partly withheld): f1 bacteriophage origin of replication; arrow indicates direction of (+) strand synthesis
   8054..8158    +  promoter       AmpR promoter: bla
   8159..9019    +  CDS            AmpR: β-lactamase; bla; confers resistance to ampicillin, carbenicillin, and related antibiotics
   9190..122     +  rep_origin     ori (across the origin): high-copy-number ColE1/pMB1/pBR322/pUC origin of replication
>Addgene plasmid #180412 | W118-1_hTGM2_C277S-Flag | addgene full sequence | sequence record 353904 | Addgene NGS Result
AGCGCACGAGGGAGCTTCCAGGGGGAAACGCCTGGTATCTTTATAGTCCTGTCGGGTTTCGCCACCTCTG
ACTTGAGCGTCGATTTTTGTGATGCTCGTCAGGGGGGCGGAGCCTATGGAAAAACGCCAGCAACGCGGCC
TTTTTACGGTTCCTGGCCTTTTGCTGGCCTTTTGCTCACATGTTCTTTCCTGCGTTATCCCCTGATTCTG
TGGATAACCGTATTACCGCCTTTGAGTGAGCTGATACCGCTCGCCGCAGCCGAACGACCGAGCGCAGCGA
GTCAGTGAGCGAGGAAGCGGAAGAGCGCCCAATACGCAAACCGCCTCTCCCCGCGCGTTGGCCGATTCAT
TAATGCAGCTGGCACGACAGGTTTCCCGACTGGAAAGCGGGCAGTGAGCGCAACGCAATTAATGTGAGTT
AGCTCACTCATTAGGCACCCCAGGCTTTACACTTTATGCTTCCGGCTCGTATGTTGTGTGGAATTGTGAG
CGGATAACAATTTCACACAGGAAACAGCTATGACCATGATTACGCCAAGCGCGCAATTAACCCTCACTAA
AGGGAACAAAAGCTGGAGCTGCAAGCTTAATGTAGTCTTATGCAATACTCTTGTAGTCTTGCAACATGGT
AACGATGAGTTAGCAACATGCCTTACAAGGAGAGAAAAAGCACCGTGCATGCCGATTGGTGGAAGTAAGG
TGGTACGATCGTGCCTTATTAGGAAGGCAACAGACGGGTCTGACATGGATTGGACGAACCACTGAATTGC
CGCATTGCAGAGATATTGTATTTAAGTGCCTAGCTCGATACATAAACGGGTCTCTCTGGTTAGACCAGAT
CTGAGCCTGGGAGCTCTCTGGCTAACTAGGGAACCCACTGCTTAAGCCTCAATAAAGCTTGCCTTGAGTG
CTTCAAGTAGTGTGTGCCCGTCTGTTGTGTGACTCTGGTAACTAGAGATCCCTCAGACCCTTTTAGTCAG
TGTGGAAAATCTCTAGCAGTGGCGCCCGAACAGGGACTTGAAAGCGAAAGGGAAACCAGAGGAGCTCTCT
CGACGCAGGACTCGGCTTGCTGAAGCGCGCACGGCAAGAGGCGAGGGGCGGCGACTGGTGAGTACGCCAA
AAATTTTGACTAGCGGAGGCTAGAAGGAGAGAGATGGGTGCGAGAGCGTCAGTATTAAGCGGGGGAGAAT
TAGATCGCGATGGGAAAAAATTCGGTTAAGGCCAGGGGGAAAGAAAAAATATAAATTAAAACATATAGTA
TGGGCAAGCAGGGAGCTAGAACGATTCGCAGTTAATCCTGGCCTGTTAGAAACATCAGAAGGCTGTAGAC
AAATACTGGGACAGCTACAACCATCCCTTCAGACAGGATCAGAAGAACTTAGATCATTATATAATACAGT
AGCAACCCTCTATTGTGTGCATCAAAGGATAGAGATAAAAGACACCAAGGAAGCTTTAGACAAGATAGAG
GAAGAGCAAAACAAAAGTAAGACCACCGCACAGCAAGCGGCCGCTGATCTTCAGACCTGGAGGAGGAGAT
ATGAGGGACAATTGGAGAAGTGAATTATATAAATATAAAGTAGTAAAAATTGAACCATTAGGAGTAGCAC
CCACCAAGGCAAAGAGAAGAGTGGTGCAGAGAGAAAAAAGAGCAGTGGGAATAGGAGCTTTGTTCCTTGG
GTTCTTGGGAGCAGCAGGAAGCACTATGGGCGCAGCGTCAATGACGCTGACGGTACAGGCCAGACAATTA
TTGTCTGGTATAGTGCAGCAGCAGAACAATTTGCTGAGGGCTATTGAGGCGCAACAGCATCTGTTGCAAC
TCACAGTCTGGGGCATCAAGCAGCTCCAGGCAAGAATCCTGGCTGTGGAAAGATACCTAAAGGATCAACA
GCTCCTGGGGATTTGGGGTTGCTCTGGAAAACTCATTTGCACCACTGCTGTGCCTTGGAATGCTAGTTGG
AGTAATAAATCTCTGGAACAGATTTGGAATCACACGACCTGGATGGAGTGGGACAGAGAAATTAACAATT
ACACAAGCTTAATACACTCCTTAATTGAAGAATCGCAAAACCAGCAAGAAAAGAATGAACAAGAATTATT
GGAATTAGATAAATGGGCAAGTTTGTGGAATTGGTTTAACATAACAAATTGGCTGTGGTATATAAAATTA
TTCATAATGATAGTAGGAGGCTTGGTAGGTTTAAGAATAGTTTTTGCTGTACTTTCTATAGTGAATAGAG
TTAGGCAGGGATATTCACCATTATCGTTTCAGACCCACCTCCCAACCCCGAGGGGACCCGACAGGCCCGA
AGGAATAGAAGAAGAAGGTGGAGAGAGAGACAGAGACAGATCCATTCGATTAGTGAACGGATCTCGACGG
TATCGGTTAACTTTTAAAAGAAAAGGGGGGATTGGGGGGTACAGTGCAGGGGAAAGAATAGTAGACATAA
TAGCAACAGACATACAAACTAAAGAATTACAAAAACAAATTACAAAATTCAAAATTTTATCGATAAGCTT
GGGAGTTCCGCGTTACATAACTTACGGTAAATGGCCCGCCTGGCTGACCGCCCAACGACCCCCGCCCATT
GACGTCAATAATGACGTATGTTCCCATAGTAACGCCAATAGGGACTTTCCATTGACGTCAATGGGTGGAG
TATTTACGGTAAACTGCCCACTTGGCAGTACATCAAGTGTATCATATGCCAAGTACGCCCCCTATTGACG
TCAATGACGGTAAATGGCCCGCCTGGCATTATGCCCAGTACATGACCTTATGGGACTTTCCTACTTGGCA
GTACATCTACGTATTAGTCATCGCTATTACCATGGTGATGCGGTTTTGGCAGTACATCAATGGGCGTGGA
TAGCGGTTTGACTCACGGGGATTTCCAAGTCTCCACCCCATTGACGTCAATGGGAGTTTGTTTTGGCACC
AAAATCAACGGGACTTTCCAAAATGTCGTAACAACTCCGCCCCATTGACGCAAATGGGCGGTAGGCGTGT
ACGGTGGGAGGTCTATATAAGCAGAGCTCGTTTAGTGAACCGTCAGATCGCCTGGAGACGCCATCCACGC
TGTTTTGACCTCCATAGAAGACACCGACTCTAGTCCAGTGTGGTGGAATTCTGCAGATATCAACAAGTTT
GTACAAAAAAGCAGGCTTCACCATGGCCGAGGAGCTGGTCTTAGAGAGGTGTGATCTGGAGCTGGAGACC
AATGGCCGAGACCACCACACGGCCGACCTGTGCCGGGAGAAGCTGGTGGTGCGACGGGGCCAGCCCTTCT
GGCTGACCCTGCACTTTGAGGGCCGCAACTACGAGGCCAGTGTAGACAGTCTCACCTTCAGTGTCGTGAC
CGGCCCAGCCCCTAGCCAGGAGGCCGGGACCAAGGCCCGTTTTCCACTAAGAGATGCTGTGGAGGAGGGT
GACTGGACAGCCACCGTGGTGGACCAGCAAGACTGCACCCTCTCGCTGCAGCTCACCACCCCGGCCAACG
CCCCCATCGGCCTGTATCGCCTCAGCCTGGAGGCCTCCACTGGCTACCAGGGATCCAGCTTTGTGCTGGG
CCACTTCATTTTGCTCTTCAACGCCTGGTGCCCAGCGGATGCTGTGTACCTGGACTCGGAAGAGGAGCGG
CAGGAGTATGTCCTCACCCAGCAGGGCTTTATCTACCAGGGCTCGGCCAAGTTCATCAAGAACATACCTT
GGAATTTTGGGCAGTTTGAAGATGGGATCCTAGACATCTGCCTGATCCTTCTAGATGTCAACCCCAAGTT
CCTGAAGAACGCCGGCCGTGACTGCTCCCGCCGCAGCAGCCCCGTCTACGTGGGCCGGGTGGTGAGTGGC
ATGGTCAACTGCAACGATGACCAGGGTGTGCTGCTGGGACGCTGGGACAACAACTACGGGGACGGCGTCA
GCCCCATGTCCTGGATCGGCAGCGTGGACATCCTGCGGCGCTGGAAGAACCACGGCTGCCAGCGCGTCAA
GTATGGCCAGTCCTGGGTCTTCGCCGCCGTGGCCTGCACAGTGCTGAGGTGCCTGGGCATCCCTACCCGC
GTCGTGACCAACTACAACTCGGCCCATGACCAGAACAGCAACCTTCTCATCGAGTACTTCCGCAATGAGT
TTGGGGAGATCCAGGGTGACAAGAGCGAGATGATCTGGAACTTCCACTGCTGGGTGGAGTCGTGGATGAC
CAGGCCGGACCTGCAGCCGGGGTACGAGGGCTGGCAGGCCCTGGACCCAACGCCCCAGGAGAAGAGCGAA
GGGACGTACTGCTGTGGCCCAGTTCCAGTTCGTGCCATCAAGGAGGGCGACCTGAGCACCAAGTACGATG
CGCCCTTTGTCTTTGCGGAGGTCAATGCCGACGTGGTAGACTGGATCCAGCAGGACGATGGGTCTGTGCA
CAAATCCATCAACCGTTCCCTGATCGTTGGGCTGAAGATCAGCACTAAGAGCGTGGGCCGAGACGAGCGG
GAGGATATCACCCACACCTACAAATACCCAGAGGGGTCCTCAGAGGAGAGGGAGGCCTTCACAAGGGCGA
ACCACCTGAACAAACTGGCCGAGAAGGAGGAGACAGGGATGGCCATGCGGATCCGTGTGGGCCAGAGCAT
GAACATGGGCAGTGACTTTGACGTCTTTGCCCACATCACCAACAACACCGCTGAGGAGTACGTCTGCCGC
CTCCTGCTCTGTGCCCGCACCGTCAGCTACAATGGGATCTTGGGGCCCGAGTGTGGCACCAAGTACCTGC
TCAACCTCAACCTGGAGCCTTTCTCTGGTAAAGCCCTGTGTTCCTGGAGCATTTGTGGCGGCGACTACAA
AGACGATGACGACAAGTGAGACCCAGCTTTCTTGTACAAAGTGGTTGATATCCAGCACAGTGGCGGCCGC
TCGACAATCAACCTCTGGATTACAAAATTTGTGAAAGATTGACTGGTATTCTTAACTATGTTGCTCCTTT
TACGCTATGTGGATACGCTGCTTTAATGCCTTTGTATCATGCTATTGCTTCCCGTATGGCTTTCATTTTC
TCCTCCTTGTATAAATCCTGGTTGCTGTCTCTTTATGAGGAGTTGTGGCCCGTTGTCAGGCAACGTGGCG
TGGTGTGCACTGTGTTTGCTGACGCAACCCCCACTGGTTGGGGCATTGCCACCACCTGTCAGCTCCTTTC
CGGGACTTTCGCTTTCCCCCTCCCTATTGCCACGGCGGAACTCATCGCCGCCTGCCTTGCCCGCTGCTGG
ACAGGGGCTCGGCTGTTGGGCACTGACAATTCCGTGGTGTTGTCGGGGAAGCTGACGTCCTTTCCATGGC
TGCTCGCCTGTGTTGCCACCTGGATTCTGCGCGGGACGTCCTTCTGCTACGTCCCTTCGGCCCTCAATCC
AGCGGACCTTCCTTCCCGCGGCCTGCTGCCGGCTCTGCGGCCTCTTCCGCGTCTTCGCCTTCGCCCTCAG
ACGAGTCGGATCTCCCTTTGGGCCGCCTCCCCGCCTGGAATTCTACCGGGTAGGGGAGGCGCTTTTCCCA
AGGCAGTCTGGAGCATGCGCTTTAGCAGCCCCGCTGGGCACTTGGCGCTACACAAGTGGCCTCTGGCCTC
GCACACATTCCACATCCACCGGTAGGCGCCAACCGGCTCCGTTCTTTGGTGGCCCCTTCGCGCCACCTTC
TACTCCTCCCCTAGTCAGGAAGTTCCCCCCCGCCCCGCAGCTCGCGTCGTGCAGGACGTGACAAATGGAA
GTAGCACGTCTCACTAGTCTCGTGCAGATGGACAGCACCGCTGAGCAATGGAAGCGGGTAGGCCTTTGGG
GCAGCGGCCAATAGCAGCTTTGCTCCTTCGCTTTCTGGGCTCAGAGGCTGGGAAGGGGTGGGTCCGGGGG
CGGGCTCAGGGGCGGGCTCAGGGGCGGGGCGGGCGCCCGAAGGTCCTCCGGAGGCCCGGCATTCTGCACG
CTTCAAAAGCGCACGTCTGCCGCGCTGTTCTCCTCTTCCTCATCTCCGGGCCTTTCGACCTGCAGCCCAA
GCTTACCATGACCGAGTACAAGCCCACGGTGCGCCTCGCCACCCGCGACGACGTCCCCAGGGCCGTACGC
ACCCTCGCCGCCGCGTTCGCCGACTACCCCGCCACGCGCCACACCGTCGATCCGGACCGCCACATCGAGC
GGGTCACCGAGCTGCAAGAACTCTTCCTCACGCGCGTCGGGCTCGACATCGGCAAGGTGTGGGTCGCGGA
CGACGGCGCCGCGGTGGCGGTCTGGACCACGCCGGAGAGCGTCGAAGCGGGGGCGGTGTTCGCCGAGATC
GGCCCGCGCATGGCCGAGTTGAGCGGTTCCCGGCTGGCCGCGCAGCAACAGATGGAAGGCCTCCTGGCGC
CGCACCGGCCCAAGGAGCCCGCGTGGTTCCTGGCCACCGTCGGCGTCTCGCCCGACCACCAGGGCAAGGG
TCTGGGCAGCGCCGTCGTGCTCCCCGGAGTGGAGGCGGCCGAGCGCGCCGGGGTGCCCGCCTTCCTGGAG
ACCTCCGCGCCCCGCAACCTCCCCTTCTACGAGCGGCTCGGCTTCACCGTCACCGCCGACGTCGAGGTGC
CCGAAGGACCGCGCACCTGGTGCATGACCCGCAAGCCCGGTGCCTGACGCCCGCCCCACGACCCGCAGCG
CCCGACCGAAAGGAGCGCACGACCCCATGCATCTCGAGGGCCCGGTACCTTTAAGACCAATGACTTACAA
GGCAGCTGTAGATCTTAGCCACTTTTTAAAAGAAAAGGGGGGACTGGAAGGGCTAGCTCACTCCCAACGA
AGACAAGATCTGCTTTTTGCTTGTACTGGGTCTCTCTGGTTAGACCAGATCTGAGCCTGGGAGCTCTCTG
GCTAACTAGGGAACCCACTGCTTAAGCCTCAATAAAGCTTGCCTTGAGTGCTTCAAGTAGTGTGTGCCCG
TCTGTTGTGTGACTCTGGTAACTAGAGATCCCTCAGACCCTTTTAGTCAGTGTGGAAAATCTCTAGCAGT
AGTAGTTCATGTCATCTTATTATTCAGTATTTATAACTTGCAAAGAAATGAATATCAGAGAGTGAGAGGA
ACTTGTTTATTGCAGCTTATAATGGTTACAAATAAAGCAATAGCATCACAAATTTCACAAATAAAGCATT
TTTTTCACTGCATTCTAGTTGTGGTTTGTCCAAACTCATCAATGTATCTTATCATGTCTGGCTCTAGCTA
TCCCGCCCCTAACTCCGCCCATCCCGCCCCTAACTCCGCCCAGTTCCGCCCATTCTCCGCCCCATGGCTG
ACTAATTTTTTTTATTTATGCAGAGGCCGAGGCCGCCTCGGCCTCTGAGCTATTCCAGAAGTAGTGAGGA
GGCTTTTTTGGAGGCCTAGGGACGTACCCAATTCGCCCTATAGTGAGTCGTATTACGCGCGCTCACTGGC
CGTCGTTTTACAACGTCGTGACTGGGAAAACCCTGGCGTTACCCAACTTAATCGCCTTGCAGCACATCCC
CCTTTCGCCAGCTGGCGTAATAGCGAAGAGGCCCGCACCGATCGCCCTTCCCAACAGTTGCGCAGCCTGA
ATGGCGAATGGG
[124 nt withheld, positions 7573-7696]
C
[91 nt withheld, positions 7698-7788]
A
[49 nt withheld, positions 7790-7838]
CCTTTGACGTTGGAGTCCACGTTCTTT
[37 nt withheld, positions 7866-7902]
ACCCTATCTCGGTCTATTCTTTTGATTTATAAGGGATTTTGCCGATTTCGGCCTATTGGTTAAAAAATGA
GCTGATTTAACAAAAATTTAACGCGAATTTTAACAAAATATTAACGCTTACAATTTAGGTGGCACTTTTC
GGGGAAATGTGCGCGGAACCCCTATTTGTTTATTTTTCTAAATACATTCAAATATGTATCCGCTCATGAG
ACAATAACCCTGATAAATGCTTCAATAATATTGAAAAAGGAAGAGTATGAGTATTCAACATTTCCGTGTC
GCCCTTATTCCCTTTTTTGCGGCATTTTGCCTTCCTGTTTTTGCTCACCCAGAAACGCTGGTGAAAGTAA
AAGATGCTGAAGATCAGTTGGGTGCACGAGTGGGTTACATCGAACTGGATCTCAACAGCGGTAAGATCCT
TGAGAGTTTTCGCCCCGAAGAACGTTTTCCAATGATGAGCACTTTTAAAGTTCTGCTATGTGGCGCGGTA
TTATCCCGTATTGACGCCGGGCAAGAGCAACTCGGTCGCCGCATACACTATTCTCAGAATGACTTGGTTG
AGTACTCACCAGTCACAGAAAAGCATCTTACGGATGGCATGACAGTAAGAGAATTATGCAGTGCTGCCAT
AACCATGAGTGATAACACTGCGGCCAACTTACTTCTGACAACGATCGGAGGACCGAAGGAGCTAACCGCT
TTTTTGCACAACATGGGGGATCATGTAACTCGCCTTGATCGTTGGGAACCGGAGCTGAATGAAGCCATAC
CAAACGACGAGCGTGACACCACGATGCCTGTAGCAATGGCAACAACGTTGCGCAAACTATTAACTGGCGA
ACTACTTACTCTAGCTTCCCGGCAACAATTAATAGACTGGATGGAGGCGGATAAAGTTGCAGGACCACTT
CTGCGCTCGGCCCTTCCGGCTGGCTGGTTTATTGCTGATAAATCTGGAGCCGGTGAGCGTGGGTCTCGCG
GTATCATTGCAGCACTGGGGCCAGATGGTAAGCCCTCCCGTATCGTAGTTATCTACACGACGGGGAGTCA
GGCAACTATGGATGAACGAAATAGACAGATCGCTGAGATAGGTGCCTCACTGATTAAGCATTGGTAACTG
TCAGACCAAGTTTACTCATATATACTTTAGATTGATTTAAAACTTCATTTTTAATTTAAAAGGATCTAGG
TGAAGATCCTTTTTGATAATCTCATGACCAAAATCCCTTAACGTGAGTTTTCGTTCCACTGAGCGTCAGA
CCCCGTAGAAAAGATCAAAGGATCTTCTTGAGATCCTTTTTTTCTGCGCGTAATCTGCTGCTTGCAAACA
AAAAAACCACCGCTACCAGCGGTGGTTTGTTTGCCGGATCAAGAGCTACCAACTCTTTTTCCGAAGGTAA
CTGGCTTCAGCAGAGCGCAGATACCAAATACTGTTCTTCTAGTGTAGCCGTAGTTAGGCCACCACTTCAA
GAACTCTGTAGCACCGCCTACATACCTCGCTCTGCTAATCCTGTTACCAGTGGCTGCTGCCAGTGGCGAT
AAGTCGTGTCTTACCGGGTTGGACTCAAGACGATAGTTACCGGATAAGGCGCAGCGGTCGGGCTGAACGG
GGGGTTCGTGCACACAGCCCAGCTTGGAGCGAACGACCTACACCGAACTGAGATACCTACAGCGTGAGCT
ATGAGAAAGCGCCACGCTTCCCGAAGGGAGAAAGGCGGACAGGTATCCGGTAAGCGGCAGGGTCGGAACA
GGAG
