>Addgene plasmid #180412 | W118-1_hTGM2_C277S-Flag | depositor partial sequence | sequence record 350503 | TGM2_C277S-Flag
ATGGCCGAGGAGCTGGTCTTAGAGAGGTGTGATCTGGAGCTGGAGACCAATGGCCGAGACCACCACACGG
CCGACCTGTGCCGGGAGAAGCTGGTGGTGCGACGGGGCCAGCCCTTCTGGCTGACCCTGCACTTTGAGGG
CCGCAACTACGAGGCCAGTGTAGACAGTCTCACCTTCAGTGTCGTGACCGGCCCAGCCCCTAGCCAGGAG
GCCGGGACCAAGGCCCGTTTTCCACTAAGAGATGCTGTGGAGGAGGGTGACTGGACAGCCACCGTGGTGG
ACCAGCAAGACTGCACCCTCTCGCTGCAGCTCACCACCCCGGCCAACGCCCCCATCGGCCTGTATCGCCT
CAGCCTGGAGGCCTCCACTGGCTACCAGGGATCCAGCTTTGTGCTGGGCCACTTCATTTTGCTCTTCAAC
GCCTGGTGCCCAGCGGATGCTGTGTACCTGGACTCGGAAGAGGAGCGGCAGGAGTATGTCCTCACCCAGC
AGGGCTTTATCTACCAGGGCTCGGCCAAGTTCATCAAGAACATACCTTGGAATTTTGGGCAGTTTGAAGA
TGGGATCCTAGACATCTGCCTGATCCTTCTAGATGTCAACCCCAAGTTCCTGAAGAACGCCGGCCGTGAC
TGCTCCCGCCGCAGCAGCCCCGTCTACGTGGGCCGGGTGGTGAGTGGCATGGTCAACTGCAACGATGACC
AGGGTGTGCTGCTGGGACGCTGGGACAACAACTACGGGGACGGCGTCAGCCCCATGTCCTGGATCGGCAG
CGTGGACATCCTGCGGCGCTGGAAGAACCACGGCTGCCAGCGCGTCAAGTATGGCCAGTCCTGGGTCTTC
GCCGCCGTGGCCTGCACAGTGCTGAGGTGCCTGGGCATCCCTACCCGCGTCGTGACCAACTACAACTCGG
CCCATGACCAGAACAGCAACCTTCTCATCGAGTACTTCCGCAATGAGTTTGGGGAGATCCAGGGTGACAA
GAGCGAGATGATCTGGAACTTCCACTGCTGGGTGGAGTCGTGGATGACCAGGCCGGACCTGCAGCCGGGG
TACGAGGGCTGGCAGGCCCTGGACCCAACGCCCCAGGAGAAGAGCGAAGGGACGTACTGCTGTGGCCCAG
TTCCAGTTCGTGCCATCAAGGAGGGCGACCTGAGCACCAAGTACGATGCGCCCTTTGTCTTTGCGGAGGT
CAATGCCGACGTGGTAGACTGGATCCAGCAGGACGATGGGTCTGTGCACAAATCCATCAACCGTTCCCTG
ATCGTTGGGCTGAAGATCAGCACTAAGAGCGTGGGCCGAGACGAGCGGGAGGATATCACCCACACCTACA
AATACCCAGAGGGGTCCTCAGAGGAGAGGGAGGCCTTCACAAGGGCGAACCACCTGAACAAACTGGCCGA
GAAGGAGGAGACAGGGATGGCCATGCGGATCCGTGTGGGCCAGAGCATGAACATGGGCAGTGACTTTGAC
GTCTTTGCCCACATCACCAACAACACCGCTGAGGAGTACGTCTGCCGCCTCCTGCTCTGTGCCCGCACCG
TCAGCTACAATGGGATCTTGGGGCCCGAGTGTGGCACCAAGTACCTGCTCAACCTCAACCTGGAGCCTTT
CTCTGGTAAAGCCCTGTGTTCCTGGAGCATTTGTGGCGGCGACTACAAAGACGATGACGACAAGTGA
